Addgene plasmid #27935: pUT1616-HQ858853
Depositing lab: John Gray & Erich Grotewold. Depositing organization: University of Toledo. Publication: GRASSIUS: a platform for comparative regulatory genomics across the grasses. Yilmaz A, Nishiyama MY Jr, Fuentes BG, Souza GM, Janies D, Gray J, Grotewold E. Plant Physiol. 2009 Jan;149(1):171-80. doi: 10.1104/pp.108.128579. Epub 2008 Nov 5. PubMed 18987217.
Backbone
  Vector backbone: pENTR/SD
  Backbone manufacturer: Invitrogen
  Backbone size w/o insert (bp): 2601
  Vector type: Entry vector
Growth in bacteria
  Bacterial resistance: Kanamycin, 50 μg/mL
  Growth temperature: 37°C
  Growth strain: DH5alpha
  Growth instructions: E. coli Top10 (Invitrogen)
  Copy number: Low Copy
Gene/Insert
  Gene/Insert name: bHLH transcription factor encoded by Os05g0103000 LOC_Os05g01256
  Species: Oryza sativa (rice)
  Insert size (bp): 1017
  GenBank ID: HQ858853
  Cloning method: Restriction Enzyme
  Sequencing primers: 5′ M13 For; 3′ M13 Rev
Terms and licenses: Academic/Nonprofit Terms; Industry Terms: Not Available to Industry
Depositor comments: This CDS was amplified using PCR from a full length cDNA template from the OSIIEa, OSIIEb, and OSJNEa thru OSJNEf full length cDNA libraries generated by the Guoliang Wang lab at Ohio State University. The PCR product omitted the stop codon. The PCR product was cloned into a Gateway pENTR/SD entry vector. Further information on this gene may be obtained at www.grassius.org using the Genbank number. (The second half of the plasmid name is the Genbank Number for the sequence of the insert)
How to cite: pUT1616-HQ858853 was a gift from John Gray & Erich Grotewold (Addgene plasmid # 27935 ; http://n2t.net/addgene:27935 ; RRID:Addgene_27935)
