[The description below was written by a language model from this plasmid's Addgene catalogue record and the feature table of its GenBank file.]
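Description:
pUT1616-HQ858853 is a Gateway entry clone built in the Invitrogen pENTR/SD backbone and carrying the coding sequence of a rice (Oryza sativa) bHLH transcription factor, the product of locus Os05g0103000 / LOC_Os05g01256. The 1017 bp insert was PCR-amplified from a full-length rice cDNA template with the stop codon deliberately left out, and the finished circular plasmid is 3618 bp. It belongs to a rice transcription factor ORFeome collection associated with a comparative regulatory genomics resource for the grasses. The plasmid is propagated in E. coli under kanamycin selection, conferred by the aph(3')-Ia aminoglycoside phosphotransferase gene. Replication comes from a ColE1/pUC-type origin. The catalogue entry lists the plasmid as low copy, whereas the feature annotation describes this origin as high-copy.

The insert is not annotated as a feature in its own right, but it lies between the attL1 and attL2 sites, which are the substrates for LR Clonase. This allows the ORF to be moved by recombination into any attR-containing destination vector without restriction cloning. Omitting the stop codon means the ORF can be read through into C-terminal tags or fusion partners supplied by the destination vector. Just downstream of attL1 sits the bacteriophage T7 gene 10 ribosome binding site, the Shine-Dalgarno element characteristic of the SD version of pENTR, which supports translation in bacterial expression contexts. A Kozak-like consensus is also annotated further in, at a position that appears to fall within the insert region. The entry vector has no promoter oriented to express the ORF. A T7 promoter lies beyond attL2 on the opposite strand, and rrnB T1 and T2 terminators upstream of attL1 shield the cassette from read-through transcription. M13 forward and reverse primer sites flank the cassette for sequence verification.
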