LOCUS       Exported 3618 bp ds-DNA circular SYN 13-MAY-2021
DEFINITION  synthetic circular DNA
ACCESSION   .
VERSION     .
KEYWORDS    pUT1616-HQ858853
SOURCE      synthetic DNA construct
  ORGANISM  synthetic DNA construct
REFERENCE   1 (bases 1 to 3618)
  TITLE     Rice TF ORFeome collection
REFERENCE   2 (bases 1 to 3618)
  AUTHORS   .
  TITLE     Direct Submission
  JOURNAL   Exported May 13, 2021 from SnapGene Server 1.1.58
            http://www.snapgene.com
FEATURES             Location/Qualifiers
     source          1..3618
                     /organism="synthetic DNA construct"
                     /mol_type="other DNA"
     protein_bind    1..100
                     /gene="mutant version of attL"
                     /label=attL1
                     /bound_moiety="LR Clonase(TM)"
                     /note="recombination site for the Gateway(R) LR reaction"
     RBS             112..132
                     /note="efficient ribosome binding site from bacteriophage
                     T7 gene 10 (Olins and Rangwala, 1989)"
     regulatory      305..314
                     /regulatory_class="other"
                     /note="vertebrate consensus sequence for strong initiation
                     of translation (Kozak, 1987)"
     protein_bind    complement(1175..1274)
                     /gene="mutant version of attL"
                     /label=attL2
                     /bound_moiety="LR Clonase(TM)"
                     /note="recombination site for the Gateway(R) LR reaction"
     primer_bind     complement(1291..1310)
                     /label=T7
                     /note="T7 promoter, forward primer"
     promoter        complement(1292..1310)
                     /label=T7 promoter
                     /note="promoter for bacteriophage T7 RNA polymerase"
     primer_bind     complement(1315..1331)
                     /label=M13 rev
                     /note="common sequencing primer, one of multiple similar
                     variants"
     primer_bind     complement(1315..1331)
                     /label=M13 Reverse
                     /note="In lacZ gene. Also called M13-rev"
     primer_bind     complement(1433..1452)
                     /label=pENTR-R
                     /note="pENTR vectors, reverse primer"
     CDS             1444..2253
                     /codon_start=1
                     /gene="aph(3')-Ia"
                     /product="aminoglycoside phosphotransferase"
                     /label=KanR
                     /note="confers resistance to kanamycin in bacteria or G418
                     (Geneticin(R)) in eukaryotes"
                     /translation="MSHIQRETSRPRLNSNMDADLYGYKWARDNVGQSGATIYRLYGKP
                     DAPELFLKHGKGSVANDVTDEMVRLNWLTEFMPLPTIKHFIRTPDDAWLLTTAIPGKTA
                     FQVLEEYPDSGENIVDALAVFLRRLHSIPVCNCPFNSDRVFRLAQAQSRMNNGLVDASD
                     FDDERNGWPVEQVWKEMHKLLPFSPDSVVTHGDFSLDNLIFDEGKLIGCIDVGRVGIAD
                     RYQDLAILWNCLGEFSPSLQKRLFQKYGIDNPDMNKLQFHLMLDEFF"
     primer_bind     complement(1511..1530)
                     /label=Kan-R
                     /note="Kanamycin resistance gene, reverse primer"
     rep_origin      2400..2988
                     /direction=RIGHT
                     /label=ori
                     /note="high-copy-number ColE1/pMB1/pBR322/pUC origin of
                     replication"
     primer_bind     2889..2908
                     /label=pBR322ori-F
                     /note="pBR322 origin, forward primer"
     primer_bind     3142..3159
                     /label=L4440
                     /note="L4440 vector, forward primer"
     terminator      3318..3345
                     /label=rrnB T2 terminator
                     /note="transcription terminator T2 from the E. coli rrnB
                     gene"
     terminator      3437..3523
                     /gene="Escherichia coli rrnB"
                     /label=rrnB T1 terminator
                     /note="transcription terminator T1 from the E. coli rrnB
                     gene"
     primer_bind     3572..3594
                     /label=M13/pUC Forward
                     /note="In lacZ gene"
     primer_bind     3586..3603
                     /label=M13 Forward
                     /note="In lacZ gene. Also called M13-F20 or M13 (-21)
                     Forward"
     primer_bind     3587..3603
                     /label=M13 fwd
                     /note="common sequencing primer, one of multiple similar
                     variants"
ORIGIN
        1 caaataatga ttttattttg actgatagtg acctgttcgt tgcaacaaat tgatgagcaa
       61 tgctttttta taatgccaac tttgtacaaa aaagcaggct ccgcggccgc cttgtttaac
      121 tttaagaagg agcccttcac catggagagc ttgtgtgggc agcttgagca tgaacatgag
      181 cagcagctgc accaatcctc ctcatcttca cttctcccct actgcttcct ttctgctcca
      241 gagcctcttc ctgtcccagg cttccctgcc ggctgcagca accttgaaga gaaggcagca
      301 gcagccatgg cggcctatga gtatgagagc agcagctgca gctcccttga ccccacctca
      361 atgccaatgg tgtactcacc aatagtgctg cagccacagg agtgccctct ttcctttgtc
      421 tttgacaatg ccgctgccgc tgccggcgac aacaaatggg tgcctggcat tcaaggaagt
      481 tgcccttgtt cattgggctc aactcaagat atggatgcaa gttggggcaa gagtagaaag
      541 cacaagagga gcaatgtggg cttgaaggga cttgaggaga aaaaggcaag aagggtggta
      601 ctacatcaac atgatgatga tgtgaagaag aaggccaagg aggcagcagg tggggagcca
      661 ccagctgggt acattcatgt gagggcaagg agaggccaag caacagacag ccacagcctt
      721 gctgagaggg tgagaaggga gaagatcagt gagaggatga agatgctgca aagcctggtt
      781 cctggttgtg acaaggtcac agggaaagcc ctcatgctag atgagatcat cagctatgtg
      841 caatctctgc agaaccaagt tgagtttctg tccatgaagc ttgcctccct tagccctttg
      901 atgtatgagt ttggaccggg cattgatatg cacccagatg ttcttcgaca gcttgcaaag
      961 atgccacatg agatggtgca gtgcatgggc caaatgggga gtacaggcat ttcactccaa
     1021 ggactaggag gaggacccac aggctttgct caggatggca gcagccacat taacatggtg
     1081 gtgatgcaag ttggagagca aggccagcag cagggctctc ttcaccaggt cgagatgagc
     1141 agccactgct tctttcataa gggtgggcgc gccgacccag ctttcttgta caaagttggc
     1201 attataagaa agcattgctt atcaatttgt tgcaacgaac aggtcactat cagtcaaaat
     1261 aaaatcatta tttgccatcc agctgatatc ccctatagtg agtcgtatta catggtcata
     1321 gctgtttcct ggcagctctg gcccgtgtct caaaatctct gatgttacat tgcacaagat
     1381 aaaaatatat catcatgaac aataaaactg tctgcttaca taaacagtaa tacaaggggt
     1441 gttatgagcc atattcaacg ggaaacgtcg aggccgcgat taaattccaa catggatgct
     1501 gatttatatg ggtataaatg ggctcgcgat aatgtcgggc aatcaggtgc gacaatctat
     1561 cgcttgtatg ggaagcccga tgcgccagag ttgtttctga aacatggcaa aggtagcgtt
     1621 gccaatgatg ttacagatga gatggtcaga ctaaactggc tgacggaatt tatgcctctt
     1681 ccgaccatca agcattttat ccgtactcct gatgatgcat ggttactcac cactgcgatc
     1741 cccggaaaaa cagcattcca ggtattagaa gaatatcctg attcaggtga aaatattgtt
     1801 gatgcgctgg cagtgttcct gcgccggttg cattcgattc ctgtttgtaa ttgtcctttt
     1861 aacagcgatc gcgtatttcg tctcgctcag gcgcaatcac gaatgaataa cggtttggtt
     1921 gatgcgagtg attttgatga cgagcgtaat ggctggcctg ttgaacaagt ctggaaagaa
     1981 atgcataaac ttttgccatt ctcaccggat tcagtcgtca ctcatggtga tttctcactt
     2041 gataacctta tttttgacga ggggaaatta ataggttgta ttgatgttgg acgagtcgga
     2101 atcgcagacc gataccagga tcttgccatc ctatggaact gcctcggtga gttttctcct
     2161 tcattacaga aacggctttt tcaaaaatat ggtattgata atcctgatat gaataaattg
     2221 cagtttcatt tgatgctcga tgagtttttc taatcagaat tggttaattg gttgtaacac
     2281 tggcagagca ttacgctgac ttgacgggac ggcgcaagct catgaccaaa atcccttaac
     2341 gtgagttacg cgtcgttcca ctgagcgtca gaccccgtag aaaagatcaa aggatcttct
     2401 tgagatcctt tttttctgcg cgtaatctgc tgcttgcaaa caaaaaaacc accgctacca
     2461 gcggtggttt gtttgccgga tcaagagcta ccaactcttt ttccgaaggt aactggcttc
     2521 agcagagcgc agataccaaa tactgtcctt ctagtgtagc cgtagttagg ccaccacttc
     2581 aagaactctg tagcaccgcc tacatacctc gctctgctaa tcctgttacc agtggctgct
     2641 gccagtggcg ataagtcgtg tcttaccggg ttggactcaa gacgatagtt accggataag
     2701 gcgcagcggt cgggctgaac ggggggttcg tgcacacagc ccagcttgga gcgaacgacc
     2761 tacaccgaac tgagatacct acagcgtgag cattgagaaa gcgccacgct tcccgaaggg
     2821 agaaaggcgg acaggtatcc ggtaagcggc agggtcggaa caggagagcg cacgagggag
     2881 cttccagggg gaaacgcctg gtatctttat agtcctgtcg ggtttcgcca cctctgactt
     2941 gagcgtcgat ttttgtgatg ctcgtcaggg gggcggagcc tatggaaaaa cgccagcaac
     3001 gcggcctttt tacggttcct ggccttttgc tggccttttg ctcacatgtt ctttcctgcg
     3061 ttatcccctg attctgtgga taaccgtatt accgcctttg agtgagctga taccgctcgc
     3121 cgcagccgaa cgaccgagcg cagcgagtca gtgagcgagg aagcggaaga gcgcccaata
     3181 cgcaaaccgc ctctccccgc gcgttggccg attcattaat gcagctggca cgacaggttt
     3241 cccgactgga aagcgggcag tgagcgcaac gcaattaata cgcgtaccgc tagccaggaa
     3301 gagtttgtag aaacgcaaaa aggccatccg tcaggatggc cttctgctta gtttgatgcc
     3361 tggcagttta tggcgggcgt cctgcccgcc accctccggg ccgttgcttc acaacgttca
     3421 aatccgctcc cggcggattt gtcctactca ggagagcgtt caccgacaaa caacagataa
     3481 aacgaaaggc ccagtcttcc gactgagcct ttcgttttat ttgatgcctg gcagttccct
     3541 actctcgcgt taacgctagc atggatgttt tcccagtcac gacgttgtaa aacgacggcc
     3601 agtcttaagc tcgggccc
//
