>Addgene plasmid #27935 | pUT1616-HQ858853 | addgene partial sequence | sequence record 34226 | 27935 with M13pUC-fwd
ATGATTTTATTTTGACTGATAGTGACCTGTTCGTTGCAACAAATTGATGAGCAATGCTTTTTTATAATGC
CAACTTTGTACAAAAAAGCAGGCTCCGCGGCCGCCTTGTTTAACTTTAAGAAGGAGCCCTTCACCATGGA
GAGCTTGTGTGGGCAGCTTGAGCATGAACATGAGCAGCAGCTGCACCAATCCTCCTCATCTTCACTTCTC
CCCTACTGCTTCCTTTCTGCTCCAGAGCCTCTTCCTGTCCCAGGCTTCCCTGCCGGCTGCAGCAACCTTG
AAGAGAAGGCAGCAGCAGCCATGGCGGCCTATGAGTATGAGAGCAGCAGCTGCAGCTCCCTTGACCCCAC
CTCAATGCCAATGGTGTACTCACCAATAGTGCTGCAGCCACAGGAGTGCCCTCTTTCCTTTGTCTTTGAC
AATGCCGCTGCCGCTGCCGGCGACAACAAATGGGTGCCTGGCATTCAAGGAAGTTGCCCTTGTTCATTGG
GCTCAACTCAAGATATGGATGCAAGTTGGGGCAAGAGTAGAAAGCACAAGAGGAGCAATGTGGGCTTGAA
GGGACTTGAGGAGAAAAAGGCAAGAAGGGTGGTACTACATCAACATGATGATGATGTGAAGAAGAAGGCC
AAGGAGGCAGCAGGTGGGGAGCCACCAGCTGGGTACATTCATGTGAGGGCAAGGAGAGGCCAAGCAACAG
ACAGCCACAGCCTTGCTGAGAGGGTGAGAAGGGAGAAGATCAGTGAGAGGATGAAGATGCTGCAAAGCCT
GGTTCCTGGTTGTGACAAGGTCACAGGGAAAGCCCTCATGCTAGATGAGATCATCAGCTATGTGCAATCT
CTGCAGAACCAAGTTGAGTTTCTGTCCATGAAGCTTGCCTCCCTTAGCCCTTTGATGTATGAGTTTGGAC
CGGGCATGAAATG
